>Addgene plasmid #167980 | pSEVA221TadA*-T7RNAP | addgene full sequence | sequence record 335279 | Addgene NGS Result
GGTGGAAGTGGTGGCGGTTCTGGCGGAGGATCAGGTGGCGGTAGCAAGCTTATGAACACGATTAACATCG
CTAAGAACGACTTCTCTGACATCGAACTGGCTGCTATCCCGTTCAACACTCTGGCTGACCATTACGGTGA
GCGTTTAGCTCGCGAACAGTTGGCCCTTGAGCATGAGTCTTACGAGATGGGTGAAGCACGCTTCCGCAAG
ATGTTTGAGCGTCAACTTAAAGCTGGTGAGGTTGCGGATAACGCTGCCGCCAAGCCTCTCATCACTACCC
TACTCCCTAAGATGATTGCACGCATCAACGACTGGTTTGAGGAAGTGAAAGCTAAGCGCGGCAAGCGCCC
GACAGCCTTCCAGTTCCTGCAAGAAATCAAGCCGGAAGCCGTAGCGTACATCACCATTAAGACCACTCTG
GCTTGCCTAACCAGTGCTGACAATACAACCGTTCAGGCTGTAGCAAGCGCAATCGGTCGGGCCATTGAGG
ACGAGGCTCGCTTCGGTCGTATCCGTGACCTTGAAGCTAAGCACTTCAAGAAAAACGTTGAGGAACAACT
CAACAAGCGCGTAGGGCACGTCTACAAGAAAGCATTTATGCAAGTTGTCGAGGCTGACATGCTCTCTAAG
GGTCTACTCGGTGGCGAGGCGTGGTCTTCGTGGCATAAGGAAGACTCTATTCATGTAGGAGTACGCTGCA
TCGAGATGCTCATTGAGTCAACCGGAATGGTTAGCTTACACCGCCAAAATGCTGGCGTAGTAGGTCAAGA
CTCTGAGACTATCGAACTCGCACCTGAATACGCTGAGGCTATCGCAACCCGTGCAGGTGCGCTGGCTGGC
ATCTCTCCGATGTTCCAACCTTGCGTAGTTCCTCCTAAGCCGTGGACTGGCATTACTGGTGGTGGCTATT
GGGCTAACGGTCGTCGTCCTCTGGCGCTGGTGCGTACTCACAGTAAGAAAGCACTGATGCGCTACGAAGA
CGTTTACATGCCTGAGGTGTACAAAGCGATTAACATTGCGCAAAACACCGCATGGAAAATCAACAAGAAA
GTCCTAGCGGTCGCCAACGTAATCACCAAGTGGAAGCATTGTCCGGTCGAGGACATCCCTGCGATTGAGC
GTGAAGAACTCCCGATGAAACCGGAAGACATCGACATGAATCCTGAGGCTCTCACCGCGTGGAAACGTGC
TGCCGCTGCTGTGTACCGCAAGGACAAGGCTCGCAAGTCTCGCCGTATCAGCCTTGAGTTCATGCTTGAG
CAAGCCAATAAGTTTGCTAACCATAAGGCCATCTGGTTCCCTTACAACATGGACTGGCGCGGTCGTGTTT
ACGCTGTGTCAATGTTCAACCCGCAAGGTAACGATATGACCAAAGGACTGCTTACGCTGGCGAAAGGTAA
ACCAATCGGTAAGGAAGGTTACTACTGGCTGAAAATCCACGGTGCAAACTGTGCGGGTGTCGATAAGGTT
CCGTTCCCTGAGCGCATCAAGTTCATTGAGGAAAACCACGAGAACATCATGGCTTGCGCTAAGTCTCCAC
TGGAGAACACTTGGTGGGCTGAGCAAGATTCTCCGTTCTGCTTCCTTGCGTTCTGCTTTGAGTACGCTGG
GGTACAGCACCACGGCCTGAGCTATAACTGCTCCCTTCCGCTGGCGTTTGACGGGTCTTGCTCTGGCATC
CAGCACTTCTCCGCGATGCTCCGAGATGAGGTAGGTGGTCGCGCGGTTAACTTGCTTCCTAGTGAAACCG
TTCAGGACATCTACGGGATTGTTGCTAAGAAAGTCAACGAGATTCTACAAGCAGACGCAATCAATGGGAC
CGATAACGAAGTAGTTACCGTGACCGATGAGAACACTGGTGAAATCTCTGAGAAAGTCAAGCTGGGCACT
AAGGCACTGGCTGGTCAATGGCTGGCTTACGGTGTTACTCGCAGTGTGACTAAGCGTTCAGTCATGACGC
TGGCTTACGGGTCCAAAGAGTTCGGCTTCCGTCAACAAGTGCTGGAAGATACCATTCAGCCAGCTATTGA
TTCCGGCAAGGGTCTGATGTTCACTCAGCCGAATCAGGCTGCTGGATACATGGCTAAGCTGATTTGGGAA
TCTGTGAGCGTGACGGTGGTAGCTGCGGTTGAAGCAATGAACTGGCTTAAGTCTGCTGCTAAGCTGCTGG
CTGCTGAGGTCAAAGATAAGAAGACTGGAGAGATTCTTCGCAAGCGTTGCGCTGTGCATTGGGTAACTCC
TGATGGTTTCCCTGTGTGGCAGGAATACAAGAAGCCTATTCAGACGCGCTTGAACCTGATGTTCCTCGGT
CAGTTCCGCTTACAGCCTACCATTAACACCAACAAAGATAGCGAGATTGATGCACACAAACAGGAGTCTG
GTATCGCTCCTAACTTTGTACACAGCCAAGACGGTAGCCACCTTCGTAAGACTGTAGTGTGGGCACACGA
GAAGTACGGAATCGAATCTTTTGCACTGATTCACGACTCCTTCGGTACCATTCCGGCTGACGCTGCGAAC
CTGTTCAAAGCAGTGCGCGAAACTATGGTTGACACATATGAGTCTTGTGATGTACTGGCTGATTTCTACG
ACCAGTTCGCTGACCAGTTGCACGAGTCTCAATTGGACAAAATGCCAGCACTTCCGGCTAAAGGTAACTT
GAACCTCCGTGACATCTTAGAGTCGGACTTCGCGTTCGCGTAAACTAGTCTTGGACTCCTGTTGATAGAT
CCAGTAATGACCTCAGAACTCCATCTGGATTTGTTCAGAACGCTCGGTTGCCGCCGGGCGTTTTTTATTG
GTGAGAATCCAGGGGTCCCCAATAATTACGATTTAAATTTGTGTCTCAAAATCTCTGATGTTACATTGCA
CAAGATAAAAATATATCATCATGAACAATAAAACTGTCTGCTTACATAAACAGTAATACAAGGGGTGTTA
TGAGCCATATTCAGCGTGAAACGAGCTGTAGCCGTCCGCGTCTGAACAGCAACATGGATGCGGATCTGTA
TGGCTATAAATGGGCGCGTGATAACGTGGGTCAGAGCGGCGCGACCATTTATCGTCTGTATGGCAAACCG
GATGCGCCGGAACTGTTTCTGAAACATGGCAAAGGCAGCGTGGCGAACGATGTGACCGATGAAATGGTGC
GTCTGAACTGGCTGACCGAATTTATGCCGCTGCCGACCATTAAACATTTTATTCGCACCCCGGATGATGC
GTGGCTGCTGACCACCGCGATTCCGGGCAAAACCGCGTTTCAGGTGCTGGAAGAATATCCGGATAGCGGC
GAAAACATTGTGGATGCGCTGGCCGTGTTTCTGCGTCGTCTGCATAGCATTCCGGTGTGCAACTGCCCGT
TTAACAGCGATCGTGTGTTTCGTCTGGCCCAGGCGCAGAGCCGTATGAACAACGGCCTGGTGGATGCGAG
CGATTTTGATGATGAACGTAACGGCTGGCCGGTGGAACAGGTGTGGAAAGAAATGCATAAACTGCTGCCG
TTTAGCCCGGATAGCGTGGTGACCCACGGCGATTTTAGCCTGGATAACCTGATTTTCGATGAAGGCAAAC
TGATTGGCTGCATTGATGTGGGCCGTGTGGGCATTGCGGATCGTTATCAGGATCTGGCCATTCTGTGGAA
CTGCCTGGGCGAATTTAGCCCGAGCCTGCAAAAACGTCTGTTTCAGAAATATGGCATTGATAATCCGGAT
ATGAACAAACTGCAATTTCATCTGATGCTGGATGAATTTTTCTAATAATTAATTGGACCGCGGTCCGCGC
GTTGTCCTTTTCCGCTGCATAACCCTGCTTCGGGGTCATTATAGCGATTTTTTCGGTATATCCATCCTTT
TTCGCACGATATACAGGATTTTGCCAAAGGGTTCGTGTAGACTTTCCTTGGTGTATCCAACGGCGTCAGC
CGGGCAGGATAGGTGAAGTAGGCCCACCCGCGAGCGGGTGTTCCTTCTTCACTGTCCCTTATTCGCACCT
GGCGGTGCTCAACGGGAATCCTGCTCTGCGAGGCTGGCCGTAGGCCGGCCGCGATGCAGGTGGCTGCTGA
ACCCCCAGCCGGAACTGACCCCACAAGGCCCTAGCGTTTGCAATGCACCAGGTCATCATTGACCCAGGCG
TGTTCCACCAGGCCGCTGCCTCGCAACTCTTCGCAGGCTTCGCCGACCTGCTCGCGCCACTTCTTCACGC
GGGTGGAATCCGATCCGCACATGAGGCGGAAGGTTTCCAGCTTGAGCGGGTACGGCTCCCGGTGCGAGCT
GAAATAGTCGAACATCCGTCGGGCCGTCGGCGACAGCTTGCGGTACTTCTCCCATATGAATTTCGTGTAG
TGGTCGCCAGCAAACAGCACGACGATTTCCTCGTCGATCAGGACCTGGCAACGGGACGTTTTCTTGCCAC
GGTCCAGGACGCGGAAGCGGTGCAGCAGCGACACCGATTCCAGGTGCCCAACGCGGTCGGACGTGAAGCC
CATCGCCGTCGCCTGTAGGCGCGACAGGCATTCCTCGGCCTTCGTGTAATACCGGCCATTGATCGACCAG
CCCAGGTCCTGGCAAAGCTCGTAGAACGTGAAGGTGATCGGCTCGCCGATAGGGGTGCGCTTCGCGTACT
CCAACACCTGCTGCCACACCAGTTCGTCATCGTCGGCCCGCAGCTCGACGCCGGTGTAGGTGATCTTCAC
GTCCTTGTTGACGTGGAAAATGACCTTGTTTTGCAGCGCCTCGCGCGGGATTTTCTTGTTGCGCGTGGTG
AACAGGGCAGAGCGGGCCGTGTCGTTTGGCATCGCTCGCATCGTGTCCGGCCACGGCGCAATATCGAACA
AGGAAAGCTGCATTTCCTTGATCTGCTGCTTCGTGTGTTTCAGCAACGCGGCCTGCTTGGCTTCGCTGAC
CTGTTTTGCCAGGTCCTCGCCGGCGGTTTTTCGCTTCTTGGTCGTCATAGTTCCTCGCGTGTCGATGGTC
ATCGACTTCGCCAAACCTGCCGCCTCCTGTTCGAGACGACGCGAACGCTCCACGGCGGCCGATGGCGCGG
GCAGGGCAGGGGGAGCCAGTTGCACGCTGTCGCGCTCGATCTTGGCCGTAGCTTGCTGGACTATCGAGCC
GACGGACTGGAAGGTTTCGCGGGGCGCACGCATGACGGTGCGGCTTGCGATGGTTTCGGCATCCTCGGCG
GAAAACCCCGCGTCGATCAGTTCTTGCCTGTATGCCTTCCGGTCAAACGTCCGATTCATTCACCCTCCTT
GCGGGATTGCCCCGGAATTAATTCCCCGGATCGATCCGTCGATCTTGATCCCCTGCGCCATCAGATCCTT
GGCGGCAAGAAAGCCATCCAGTTTACTTTGCAGGGCTTCCCAACCTTACCAGAGGGCGCCCCAGCTGGCA
ATTCCGGTTCGCTTGCTGTCCATAAAACCGCCCAGTCTAGCTATCGCCATGTAAGCCCACTGCAAGCTAC
CTGCTTTCTCTTTGCGCTTGCGTTTTCCCTTGTCCAGATAGCCCAGTAGCTGACATTCATCCGGGGTCAG
CACCGTTTCTGCGGACTGGCTTTCTACGTGGCTGCCATTTTTGGGGTGAGGCCGTTCGCGGCCGAGGGGC
GCAGCCCCTGGGGGGATGGGAGGCCCGCGTTAGCGGGCCGGGAGGGTTCGAGAAGGGGGGGCACCCCCCT
TCGGCGTGCGCGGTCACGCGCACAGGGCGCAGCCCTGGTTAAAAACAAGGTTTATAAATATTGGTTTAAA
AGCAGGTTAAAAGACAGGTTAGCGGTGGCCGAAAAACGGGCGGAAACCCTTGCAAATGCTGGATTTTCTG
CCTGTGGACAGCCCCTCAAATGTCAATAGGTGCGCCCCTCATCTGTCAGCACTCTGCCCCTCAAGTGTCA
AGGATCGCGCCCCTCATCTGTCAGTAGTCGCGCCCCTCAAGTGTCAATACCGCAGGGCACTTATCCCCAG
GCTTGTCCACATCATCTGTGGGAAACTCGCGTAAAATCAGGCGTTTTCGCCGATTTGCGAGGCTGGCCAG
CTCCACGTCGCCGGCCGAAATCGAGCCTGCCCCTCATCTGTCAACGCCGCGCCGGGTGAGTCGGCCCCTC
AAGTGTCAACGTCCGCCCCTCATCTGTCAGTGAGGGCCAAGTTTTCCGCGAGGTATCCACAACGCCGGCG
GCCCTACATGGCTCTGCTGTAGTGAGTGGGTTGCGCTCCGGCAGCGGTCCTGATCCCCCGCAGAAAAAAA
GGATCTCAAGAAGATCCTTTGATCTTTTCTACGGCGCGCCGAGCTCGAATTCTAGGGCGGCGGATTTGTC
CTACTCAGGAGAGCGTTCACCGACAAACAACAGATAAAACGAAAGGCCCAGTCTTTCGACTGAGCCTTTC
GTTTTATTTGATGCCTCTAGCACGCCTGCCAGGAATTGGGGATCGGAGATCTTTAAGACCCACTTTCACA
TTTAAGTTGTTTTTCTAATCCGCATATAATCAATTCAAGGCCGAATAAGAAGGCTGGCTCTGCACCTTGG
TGATCAAATAATTCGATAGCTTGTCGTAATAATGGCGGCATACTATCAGTAGTAGGTGTTTCCCTTTCTT
CTTTAGCGACTTGATGCTCTTGATCTTCCAATACGCAACCTAAAGTAAAATGCCCCACAGCGCTGAGTGC
ATATAATGCATTCTCTAGTGAAAAACCTTGTTGGCATAAAAAGGCTAATTGATTTTCGAGAGTTTCATAC
TGTTTTTCTGTAGGCCGTGTACCTAAATGTACTTTTGCTCCATCGCGATGACTTAGTAAAGCACATCTAA
GACTTTTAGCGTTATTACGTAAAAAATCTTGCCAGCTTTCCCCTTCTAAAGGGCAAAAGTGAGTATGGTG
CCTATCTAACATCTCAATGGCTAAGGCGTCGAGCAAAGCCCGCTTATTTTTTACATGCCAATACAATGTA
GGCTGCTCTACACCTAGCTTCTGGGCGAGTTTACGGGTTGTTAAACCTTCGATTCCGACCTCATTAAGCA
GCTCTAATGCGCTGTTAATCACTTTACTTTTATCTAATCTGGACATCATTAATTCCTAATTTTTGTTGAC
ACTCTATCATTGATAGAGTTATTTTACCACTCCCTATCAGTGATAGAGAAAAGTGAATCTAGAGTCGACA
AGAAGGAGATATACATATGGCAAGCATGACCGGTGGTCAGCAGATGGGTGAAGTTGAATTTTCACATGAA
TATTGGATGCGTCATGCACTGACCCTGGCAAAACGTGCCCGTGATGAACGTGAAGTTCCGGTTGGTGCAG
TTCTGGTTCTGAATAATCGTGTTATTGGTGAAGGTTGGAATCGTGCAATTGGTCTGCATGATCCGACCGC
ACATGCAGAAATTATGGCACTGCGTCAAGGTGGTCTGGTTATGCAGAATTATCGTCTGATTGATGCAACC
CTGTATGTTACCTTTGAACCGTGTGTTATGTGTGCCGGTGCAATGATTCATAGCCGTATTGGTCGTGTTG
TTTTTGGTGTTCGTAATGCAAAAACCGGTGCAGCAGGTAGCCTGATGGATGTTCTGCATTATCCGGGTAT
GAACCATCGTGTTGAAATTACCGAAGGTATTCTGGCAGATGAATGTGCAGCACTGCTGTGTTATTTCTTT
CGTATGCCTCGTCAGGTTTTTAACGCACAGAAAAAAGCACAGAGCAGCACCGATCTGCAGGGTGGTGGTA
GCGGTGGTGGTTCAGGTGGTGGCAGTGGC
Features (pLannotate 1.2.2; 12 found; start..end, strand, type, name):
     52..2700    +  CDS            RPOL_BPT7: Experimental evidence at protein level: Swiss-Prot protein existence level 1. Highly processive DNA-dependent RNA polymerase that catalyzes the transcription of class II and class III viral genes. Recognizes a specific promoter sequence and enters first into an 'abortive phase' where very short transcripts are synthesized and released before proceeding to the processive transcription of long RNA chains. Unwinds the double-stranded DNA to expose the coding strand for templating. Participates in the initiation of viral DNA replication presumably by making primers accessible to the DNA polymerase
   2714..2808    +  terminator     lambda t0 terminator: transcription terminator from phage lambda
   2940..3752    +  CDS            aphA1: KKA1_ECOLX - Also known as nptI. Protein inferred from homology: Swiss-Prot protein existence level 3. Resistance to kanamycin and structurally-related aminoglycosides, including amikacin. From Escherichia coli.
   3922..4030    +  oriT           oriT: incP origin of transfer
   4091..5239    -  CDS            trfA: trans-acting replication protein that binds to and activates oriV
   5291..5572    -  CDS            tnpA (fragment): TN5P_ECOLX - Also known as tnp. Experimental evidence at protein level: Swiss-Prot protein existence level 1. Mediates transposition of transposon Tn5 by a 'cut and paste' mechanism. First, the monomeric transposase binds the 19 bp inverted DNA repeats flanking the transposon. Then, dimerization of the DNA- bound transposase creates a synaptic DNA complex. After nicking of the first DNA strand, excision of the transposon proceeds through a series of intermediates. The transposase then mediates the insertion of the transposon at a new site by strand transfer. The activity of the wild- type tran
   5632..6163    -  rep_origin     oriV: incP origin of replication
   6219..6254    -  rep_origin     CloDF13 ori (fragment): Plasmids containing the CloDF13 (CDF) origin of replication can be propagated in E. coli cells that contain additional plasmids with compatible origins.
   6294..6380    -  terminator     rrnB T1 terminator: Escherichia coli rrnB; transcription terminator T1 from the E. coli rrnB gene
   6423..7046    -  CDS            TetR: tetracycline repressor TetR; tetR from transposon Tn10; TetR binds to the tetracycline operator tetO to inhibit transcription. This inhibition can be relieved by adding tetracycline or doxycycline.
   7065..7120    +  promoter       tetR/tetA promoters: tetR; overlapping promoters for bacterial tetR and tetA
   7184..7684    +  CDS            tadA: TADA_ECOLI - Also known as yfhC. Experimental evidence at protein level: Swiss-Prot protein existence level 1. Catalyzes the deamination of adenosine to inosine at the wobble position 34 of tRNA(Arg2). Essential for cell viability. From Escherichia coli (strain K12).
