[The description below was written by a language model from this plasmid's Addgene catalogue record and pLannotate feature annotations shown in this document.]
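Description:
pSEVA221TadA*-T7RNAP is a low-copy bacterial expression plasmid of about 7.7 kb built on the pSEVA221 backbone, a modular broad-host-range vector. Replication depends on the incP (RK2-type) oriV together with the plasmid-encoded trfA gene, whose product binds and activates that origin. An incP oriT is also present, which allows conjugative mobilisation when transfer functions are supplied in trans. Selection is by kanamycin through the aphA1 (nptI) aminoglycoside phosphotransferase gene. The lambda t0 and rrnB T1 terminators flank the cargo region and insulate it from the rest of the backbone. The short tnpA and CloDF13 ori hits in the annotation are only fragments and are probably not functional elements.

The roughly 4 kb synthetic insert, cloned between BglII and SpeI, encodes a fusion of TadA* to T7 RNA polymerase. TadA* is a variant of the E. coli tRNA adenosine deaminase and forms the N-terminal part of the fusion, with T7 RNA polymerase at the C terminus. The record also lists an N-terminal T7 tag. In the circular map the tadA coding region runs across the numbering origin into the polymerase coding sequence. Expression is controlled by a TetR-Ptet module: a divergently transcribed tetR gene supplies the repressor that holds the tetA promoter off until a tetracycline-type inducer is added.

According to the purpose statement and the associated publication title, the plasmid is used in E. coli for in vivo diversification of target genomic sites. Tethering a base deaminase to the highly processive polymerase should carry the deaminase along DNA downstream of a T7 promoter, and dCas9 is used as a block to limit the mutated region.
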