Addgene plasmid #167980: pSEVA221TadA*-T7RNAP
Purpose: Expresses fusion protein TadA*-T7RNAP in E. coli
Depositing lab: Luis Ángel Fernández. Depositing organization: Centro Nacional de Biotecnologia (CNB). Publication: In vivo diversification of target genomic sites using processive base deaminase fusions blocked by dCas9. Alvarez B, Mencia M, de Lorenzo V, Fernandez LA. Nat Commun. 2020 Dec 22;11(1):6436. doi: 10.1038/s41467-020-20230-z. PubMed 33353963.
Backbone
  Vector backbone: pSEVA221
  Backbone manufacturer: Victor de Lorenzo
  Backbone size w/o insert (bp): 3719
  Total vector size (bp): 7729
  Vector type: Bacterial Expression
Growth in bacteria
  Bacterial resistance: Kanamycin, 50 μg/mL
  Growth temperature: 37°C
  Growth strain: DH5alpha
  Copy number: Low Copy
Gene/Insert
  Gene/Insert name: TadA*-T7RNAP
  Species: Synthetic
  Insert size (bp): 4010
  Promoter: TetR-Ptet
  Tag / fusion protein: T7 tag (N terminal on insert); T7RNAP (C terminal on insert)
  Cloning method: Restriction Enzyme; 5′ cloning site BglII (not destroyed); 3′ cloning site SpeI (not destroyed)
  Sequencing primers: 5′ N/A; 3′ N/A
Terms and licenses: Academic/Nonprofit Terms; Industry Terms: Not Available to Industry
How to cite: pSEVA221TadA*-T7RNAP was a gift from Luis Ángel Fernández (Addgene plasmid # 167980 ; http://n2t.net/addgene:167980 ; RRID:Addgene_167980)
